Addgene plasmid #235099: VN516 pBR-rpoA-IP2
Purpose: Quantitative bacterial two-hybrid (qB2H). Expresses IP2.
Depositing lab: Oscar Ramos. Depositing organization: Commissariat Energie Atomique (CEA), Saclay. Publication: Optimized Quantitative Bacterial Two-Hybrid (qB2H) for Protein-Protein Interaction Assessment. Guyot A, Maillard E, Ferreira-Pinto K, Plancon-Arnould L, Nadaradjane AA, Guerois R, Ochsenbein F, Martin L, Ramos OHP. Comput Struct Biotechnol J. 2026 May 25;35(1):0098. doi: 10.34133/csbj.0098. eCollection 2026. PubMed 42199375.
Backbone
  Vector backbone: pBR
  Backbone size w/o insert (bp): 5094
  Vector type: Bacterial Expression, Synthetic Biology ; Quantitative bacterial two-hybrid (qB2H)
Growth in bacteria
  Bacterial resistance: Ampicillin, 100 μg/mL
  Growth temperature: 37°C
  Growth strain: SB39 (Addgene #235121)
  Copy number: Low Copy
Gene/Insert
  Gene/Insert name: IP2
  Species: Synthetic
  Insert size (bp): 102
  Promoter: lpp+lacUV5
  Tag / fusion protein: rpoA (N terminal on insert)
  Cloning method: Restriction Enzyme; 5′ cloning site NotI (not destroyed); 3′ cloning site BamHI (not destroyed)
  Sequencing primers: 5′ GAACAGCGTACCGACCTGGAC; 3′ CAGTAGTAGGTTGAGGCCGTT
Terms and licenses: Academic/Nonprofit Terms; Industry Terms: Not Available to Industry
Depositor comments: Please note that this plasmid may require a unique bacterial strain, so make sure to confirm that you can also obtain the appropriate growth strain. Please contact us or contact our distributors if you have any questions. Please visit https://doi.org/10.1101/2025.10.29.680610 for bioRxiv preprint.
How to cite: VN516 pBR-rpoA-IP2 was a gift from Oscar Ramos (Addgene plasmid # 235099 ; http://n2t.net/addgene:235099 ; RRID:Addgene_235099)
