[The description below was written by a language model from this plasmid's Addgene catalogue record and pLannotate feature annotations shown in this document.]
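Description:
VN516 pBR-rpoA-IP2 is a pBR322-derived bacterial expression plasmid that forms one half of a quantitative bacterial two-hybrid (qB2H) system. It is propagated in E. coli through the pMB1/ColE1-type origin together with the rop gene, which keeps copy number low, consistent with the catalogue's low-copy designation. Selection is by ampicillin via the β-lactamase gene and its native promoter. Other pBR322 remnants are also present: the bom mobilisation region and a fragment of the tetracycline resistance gene, which is truncated and should not be assumed to provide a usable marker. The record notes that the plasmid is grown in a dedicated strain and may require it.

The payload is a fusion of a fragment of the E. coli RNA polymerase α subunit (rpoA) to IP2, a short synthetic insert of about 100 bp cloned between retained NotI and BamHI sites so that rpoA sits at the N terminus of the insert. Expression is listed as driven by a tandem lpp plus lacUV5 promoter. The annotation detects the lacUV5 promoter and an adjacent lac operator, so expression is expected to respond to lac repressor and IPTG, followed by a small lacZα remnant upstream of rpoA. The lpp element and the IP2 sequence itself were not picked up by the automated annotation.

In bacterial two-hybrid designs of this type, the rpoA fusion generally recruits RNA polymerase to a reporter promoter when its fused peptide binds a partner protein tethered to DNA by a second plasmid, so reporter output reflects interaction strength. The record does not state what IP2 is or what it binds, nor which reporter is used.
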