Features (pLannotate 1.2.2; 11 found; start..end, strand, type, name):
    235..265     +  promoter       lac UV5 promoter: E. coli lac promoter with an "up" mutation
    273..289     +  protein_bind   lac operator: The lac repressor binds to the lac operator to inhibit transcription in E. coli. This inhibition can be relieved by adding lactose or isopropyl-β-D-thiogalactopyranoside (IPTG). lac repressor encoded by lacI
    309..333     +  CDS            lacZα (fragment): LacZα fragment of β-galactosidase; lacZ fragment
    359..1102    +  CDS            rpoA (fragment): RPOA_ECO24 - Experimental evidence at protein level: Swiss-Prot protein existence level 1. DNA-dependent RNA polymerase catalyzes the transcription of DNA into RNA using the four ribonucleoside triphosphates as substrates. From Escherichia coli O139:H28 (strain E24377A / ETEC).
   1202..2103    +  CDS            TcR (fragment): tetracycline efflux protein; tet; confers resistance to tetracycline
   2345..2725    -  CDS            YPB1_ECOLX: Protein predicted: Swiss-Prot protein existence level 4. From Escherichia coli.
   2742..2933    +  CDS            rop: Rop protein, which maintains plasmids at low copy number; rop
   3035..3175    +  misc_feature   bom: basis of mobility region from pBR322
   3361..3949    -  rep_origin     ori: high-copy-number ColE1/pMB1/pBR322/pUC origin of replication
   4120..4980    -  CDS            AmpR: β-lactamase; bla; confers resistance to ampicillin, carbenicillin, and related antibiotics
   4981..5085    -  promoter       AmpR promoter: bla
>Addgene plasmid #235099 | VN516 pBR-rpoA-IP2 | addgene full sequence | sequence record 469020 | Addgene NGS Result
GCAATAAAAAATCAAATCGGATTTCACTATATAATCTCACTTTATCTAAGATGAATCCGATGGAAGCATC
CTGTTTTCTCTCAATTTTTTTATCTAAAACCCAGCGTTCGATGCTTCTTTGAGCGAACGATCAAAAATAA
GTGCCTTCCCATCAAAAAAATATTGACAACATAAAAAACTTTGTGTTATACTTGTAACGCTACATGGAGA
TTAACTCAATCTAGCTAGAGAGGCTTTACACTTTATGCTTCCGGCTCGTATAATGTGTGGAATTGTGAGC
GGATAACAATTTCACACAGGAAACAGCTATGACCATGATTACGGATTCACTGGAACTCTAGACCAAAGAG
AGGACACAATGCAGGGTTCTGTGACAGAGTTTCTAAAACCGCGCCTGGTTGATATCGAGCAAGTGAGTTC
GACGCACGCCAAGGTGACCCTTGAGCCTTTAGAGCGTGGCTTTGGCCATACTCTGGGTAACGCACTGCGC
CGTATTCTGCTCTCATCGATGCCGGGTTGCGCGGTGACCGAGGTTGAGATTGATGGTGTACTACATGAGT
ACAGCACCAAAGAAGGCGTTCAGGAAGATATCCTGGAAATCCTGCTCAACCTGAAAGGGCTGGCGGTGAG
AGTTCAGGGCAAAGATGAAGTTATTCTTACCTTGAATAAATCTGGCATTGGCCCTGTGACTGCAGCCGAT
ATCACCCACGACGGTGATGTCGAAATCGTCAAGCCGCAGCACGTGATCTGCCACCTGACCGATGAGAACG
CGTCTATTAGCATGCGTATCAAAGTTCAGCGCGGTCGTGGTTATGTGCCGGCTTCTACCCGAATTCATTC
GGAAGAAGATGAGCGCCCAATCGGCCGTCTGCTGGTCGACGCATGCTACAGCCCTGTGGAGCGTATTGCC
TACAATGTTGAAGCAGCGCGTGTAGAACAGCGTACCGACCTGGACAAGCTGGTCATCGAAATGGAAACCA
ACGGCACAATCGATCCTGAAGAGGCGATTCGTCGTGCGGCAACCATTCTGGCTGAACAACTGGAAGCTTT
CGTTGACTTACGTGATGTACGTCAGCCTGAAGTGAAAGAAGAGAAACCAGAGGCGGCCGCAGGCGCGATG
GGCACCATCATGCCGAAAGATATCCAGCTGGCGCGTCGTATCCGTGGCGCGGGCGGCCGTACCCTGTACG
GCTTTGGCTGAGGATCCTCTACGCCGGACGCATCGTGGCCGGCATCACCGGCGCCACAGGTGCGGTTGCT
GGCGCCTATATCGCCGACATCACCGATGGGGAAGATCGGGCTCGCCACTTCGGGCTCATGAGCGCTTGTT
TCGGCGTGGGTATGGTGGCAGGCCCCGTGGCCGGGGGACTGTTGGGCGCCATCTCCTTGCATGCACCATT
CCTTGCGGCGGCGGTGCTCAACGGCCTCAACCTACTACTGGGCTGCTTCCTAATGCAGGAGTCGCATAAG
GGAGAGCGTCGACCGATGCCCTTGAGAGCCTTCAACCCAGTCAGCTCCTTCCGGTGGGCGCGGGGCATGA
CTATCGTCGCCGCACTTATGACTGTCTTCTTTATCATGCAACTCGTAGGACAGGTGCCGGCAGCGCTCTG
GGTCATTTTCGGCGAGGACCGCTTTCGCTGGAGCGCGACGATGATCGGCCTGTCGCTTGCGGTATTCGGA
ATCTTGCACGCCCTCGCTCAAGCCTTCGTCACTGGTCCCGCCACCAAACGTTTCGGCGAGAAGCAGGCCA
TTATCGCCGGCATGGCGGCCGACGCGCTGGGCTACGTCTTGCTGGCGTTCGCGACGCGAGGCTGGATGGC
CTTCCCCATTATGATTCTTCTCGCTTCCGGCGGCATCGGGATGCCCGCGTTGCAGGCCATGCTGTCCAGG
CAGGTAGATGACGACCATCAGGGACAGCTTCAAGGATCGCTCGCGGCTCTTACCAGCCTAACTTCGATCA
TTGGACCGCTGATCGTCACGGCGATTTATGCCGCCTCGGCGAGCACATGGAACGGGTTGGCATGGATTGT
AGGCGCCGCCCTATACCTTGTCTGCCTCCCCGCGTTGCGTCGCGGTGCATGGAGCCGGGCCACCTCGACC
TGAATGGAAGCCGGCGGCACCTCGCTAACGGATTCACCACTCCAAGAATTGGAGCCAATCAATTCTTGCG
GAGAACTGTGAATGCGCAAACCAACCCTTGGCAGAACATATCCATCGCGTCCGCCATCTCCAGCAGCCGC
ACGCGGCGCATCTCGGGCAGCGTTGGGTCCTGGCCACGGGTGCGCATGATCGTGCTCCTGTCGTTGAGGA
CCCGGCTAGGCTGGCGGGGTTGCCTTACTGGTTAGCAGAATGAATCACCGATACGCGAGCGAACGTGAAG
CGACTGCTGCTGCAAAACGTCTGCGACCTGAGCAACAACATGAATGGTCTTCGGTTTCCGTGTTTCGTAA
AGTCTGGAAACGCGGAAGTCAGCGCCCTGCACCATTATGTTCCGGATCTGCATCGCAGGATGCTGCTGGC
TACCCTGTGGAACACCTACATCTGTATTAACGAAGCGCTGGCATTGACCCTGAGTGATTTTTCTCTGGTC
CCGCCGCATCCATACCGCCAGTTGTTTACCCTCACAACGTTCCAGTAACCGGGCATGTTCATCATCAGTA
ACCCGTATCGTGAGCATCCTCTCTCGTTTCATCGGTATCATTACCCCCATGAACAGAAATCCCCCTTACA
CGGAGGCATCAGTGACCAAACAGGAAAAAACCGCCCTTAACATGGCCCGCTTTATCAGAAGCCAGACATT
AACGCTTCTGGAGAAACTCAACGAGCTGGACGCGGATGAACAGGCAGACATCTGTGAATCGCTTCACGAC
CACGCTGATGAGCTTTACCGCAGCTGCCTCGCGCGTTTCGGTGATGACGGTGAAAACCTCTGACACATGC
AGCTCCCGGAGACGGTCACAGCTTGTCTGTAAGCGGATGCCGGGAGCAGACAAGCCCGTCAGGGCGCGTC
AGCGGGTGTTGGCGGGTGTCGGGGCGCAGCCATGACCCAGTCACGTAGCGATAGCGGAGTGTATACTGGC
TTAACTATGCGGCATCAGAGCAGATTGTACTGAGAGTGCACCATATGCGGTGTGAAATACCGCACAGATG
CGTAAGGAGAAAATACCGCATCAGGCGCTCTTCCGCTTCCTCGCTCACTGACTCGCTGCGCTCGGTCGTT
CGGCTGCGGCGAGCGGTATCAGCTCACTCAAAGGCGGTAATACGGTTATCCACAGAATCAGGGGATAACG
CAGGAAAGAACATGTGAGCAAAAGGCCAGCAAAAGGCCAGGAACCGTAAAAAGGCCGCGTTGCTGGCGTT
TTTCCATAGGCTCCGCCCCCCTGACGAGCATCACAAAAATCGACGCTCAAGTCAGAGGTGGCGAAACCCG
ACAGGACTATAAAGATACCAGGCGTTTCCCCCTGGAAGCTCCCTCGTGCGCTCTCCTGTTCCGACCCTGC
CGCTTACCGGATACCTGTCCGCCTTTCTCCCTTCGGGAAGCGTGGCGCTTTCTCATAGCTCACGCTGTAG
GTATCTCAGTTCGGTGTAGGTCGTTCGCTCCAAGCTGGGCTGTGTGCACGAACCCCCCGTTCAGCCCGAC
CGCTGCGCCTTATCCGGTAACTATCGTCTTGAGTCCAACCCGGTAAGACACGACTTATCGCCACTGGCAG
CAGCCACTGGTAACAGGATTAGCAGAGCGAGGTATGTAGGCGGTGCTACAGAGTTCTTGAAGTGGTGGCC
TAACTACGGCTACACTAGAAGGACAGTATTTGGTATCTGCGCTCTGCTGAAGCCAGTTACCTTCGGAAAA
AGAGTTGGTAGCTCTTGATCCGGCAAACAAACCACCGCTGGTAGCGGTGGTTTTTTTGTTTGCAAGCAGC
AGATTACGCGCAGAAAAAAAGGATCTCAAGAAGATCCTTTGATCTTTTCTACGGGGTCTGACGCTCAGTG
GAACGAAAACTCACGTTAAGGGATTTTGGTCATGAGATTATCAAAAAGGATCTTCACCTAGATCCTTTTA
AATTAAAAATGAAGTTTTAAATCAATCTAAAGTATATATGAGTAAACTTGGTCTGACAGTTACCAATGCT
TAATCAGTGAGGCACCTATCTCAGCGATCTGTCTATTTCGTTCATCCATAGTTGCCTGACTCCCCGTCGT
GTAGATAACTACGATACGGGAGGGCTTACCATCTGGCCCCAGTGCTGCAATGATACCGCGAGACCCACGC
TCACCGGCTCCAGATTTATCAGCAATAAACCAGCCAGCCGGAAGGGCCGAGCGCAGAAGTGGTCCTGCAA
CTTTATCCGCCTCCATCCAGTCTATTAATTGTTGCCGGGAAGCTAGAGTAAGTAGTTCGCCAGTTAATAG
TTTGCGCAACGTTGTTGCCATTGCTGCAGGCATCGTGGTGTCACGCTCGTCGTTTGGTATGGCTTCATTC
AGCTCCGGTTCCCAACGATCAAGGCGAGTTACATGATCCCCCATGTTGTGCAAAAAAGCGGTTAGCTCCT
TCGGTCCTCCGATCGTTGTCAGAAGTAAGTTGGCCGCAGTGTTATCACTCATGGTTATGGCAGCACTGCA
TAATTCTCTTACTGTCATGCCATCCGTAAGATGCTTTTCTGTGACTGGTGAGTACTCAACCAAGTCATTC
TGAGAATAGTGTATGCGGCGACCGAGTTGCTCTTGCCCGGCGTCAACACGGGATAATACCGCGCCACATA
GCAGAACTTTAAAAGTGCTCATCATTGGAAAACGTTCTTCGGGGCGAAAACTCTCAAGGATCTTACCGCT
GTTGAGATCCAGTTCGATGTAACCCACTCGTGCACCCAACTGATCTTCAGCATCTTTTACTTTCACCAGC
GTTTCTGGGTGAGCAAAAACAGGAAGGCAAAATGCCGCAAAAAAGGGAATAAGGGCGACACGGAAATGTT
GAATACTCATACTCTTCCTTTTTCAATATTATTGAAGCATTTATCAGGGTTATTGTCTCATGAGCGGATA
CATATTTGAATGTATTTAGAAAAATAAACAAATAGGGGTTCCGCGCACATTTCCCCGAAAAGTGCCACCT
GACGTCTAAGAAACCATTATTATCATGACATTAACCTATAAAAATAGGCGTATCACGAGGCCCTTTGGAT
AACCAGAA
