>Addgene plasmid #235099 | VN516 pBR-rpoA-IP2 | depositor partial sequence | sequence record 462548 | rpoA-IP2
ATGCAGGGTTCTGTGACAGAGTTTCTAAAACCGCGCCTGGTTGATATCGAGCAAGTGAGTTCGACGCACG
CCAAGGTGACCCTTGAGCCTTTAGAGCGTGGCTTTGGCCATACTCTGGGTAACGCACTGCGCCGTATTCT
GCTCTCATCGATGCCGGGTTGCGCGGTGACCGAGGTTGAGATTGATGGTGTACTACATGAGTACAGCACC
AAAGAAGGCGTTCAGGAAGATATCCTGGAAATCCTGCTCAACCTGAAAGGGCTGGCGGTGAGAGTTCAGG
GCAAAGATGAAGTTATTCTTACCTTGAATAAATCTGGCATTGGCCCTGTGACTGCAGCCGATATCACCCA
CGACGGTGATGTCGAAATCGTCAAGCCGCAGCACGTGATCTGCCACCTGACCGATGAGAACGCGTCTATT
AGCATGCGTATCAAAGTTCAGCGCGGTCGTGGTTATGTGCCGGCTTCTACCCGAATTCATTCGGAAGAAG
ATGAGCGCCCAATCGGCCGTCTGCTGGTCGACGCATGCTACAGCCCTGTGGAGCGTATTGCCTACAATGT
TGAAGCAGCGCGTGTAGAACAGCGTACCGACCTGGACAAGCTGGTCATCGAAATGGAAACCAACGGCACA
ATCGATCCTGAAGAGGCGATTCGTCGTGCGGCAACCATTCTGGCTGAACAACTGGAAGCTTTCGTTGACT
TACGTGATGTACGTCAGCCTGAAGTGAAAGAAGAGAAACCAGAGGCGGCCGCAGGCGCGATGGGCACCAT
CATGCCGAAAGATATCCAGCTGGCGCGTCGTATCCGTGGCGCGGGCGGCCGTACCCTGTACGGCTTTGGC
TGA
