>Addgene plasmid #235099 | VN516 pBR-rpoA-IP2 | depositor partial sequence | sequence record 462549 | Ampicillin resistance
ATGAGTATTCAACATTTCCGTGTCGCCCTTATTCCCTTTTTTGCGGCATTTTGCCTTCCTGTTTTTGCTC
ACCCAGAAACGCTGGTGAAAGTAAAAGATGCTGAAGATCAGTTGGGTGCACGAGTGGGTTACATCGAACT
GGATCTCAACAGCGGTAAGATCCTTGAGAGTTTTCGCCCCGAAGAACGTTTTCCAATGATGAGCACTTTT
AAAGTTCTGCTATGTGGCGCGGTATTATCCCGTGTTGACGCCGGGCAAGAGCAACTCGGTCGCCGCATAC
ACTATTCTCAGAATGACTTGGTTGAGTACTCACCAGTCACAGAAAAGCATCTTACGGATGGCATGACAGT
AAGAGAATTATGCAGTGCTGCCATAACCATGAGTGATAACACTGCGGCCAACTTACTTCTGACAACGATC
GGAGGACCGAAGGAGCTAACCGCTTTTTTGCACAACATGGGGGATCATGTAACTCGCCTTGATCGTTGGG
AACCGGAGCTGAATGAAGCCATACCAAACGACGAGCGTGACACCACGATGCCTGCAGCAATGGCAACAAC
GTTGCGCAAACTATTAACTGGCGAACTACTTACTCTAGCTTCCCGGCAACAATTAATAGACTGGATGGAG
GCGGATAAAGTTGCAGGACCACTTCTGCGCTCGGCCCTTCCGGCTGGCTGGTTTATTGCTGATAAATCTG
GAGCCGGTGAGCGTGGGTCTCGCGGTATCATTGCAGCACTGGGGCCAGATGGTAAGCCCTCCCGTATCGT
AGTTATCTACACGACGGGGAGTCAGGCAACTATGGATGAACGAAATAGACAGATCGCTGAGATAGGTGCC
TCACTGATTAAGCATTGGTAA
